>Addgene plasmid #211974 | pKLV2-U6gRNA5(NANOG_g1)-PGKpuroBFP-W | addgene full sequence | sequence record 420001 | Addgene NGS Result
GTCAATAATGACGTATGTTCCCATAGTAACGCCAATAGGGACTTTCCATTGACGTCAATGGGTGGAGTAT
TTACGGTAAACTGCCCACTTGGCAGTACATCAAGTGTATCATATGCCAAGTACGCCCCCTATTGACGTCA
ATGACGGTAAATGGCCCGCCTGGCATTATGCCCAGTACATGACCTTATGGGACTTTCCTACTTGGCAGTA
CATCTACGTATTAGTCATCGCTATTACCATGGTGATGCGGTTTTGGCAGTACATCAATGGGCGTGGATAG
CGGTTTGACTCACGGGGATTTCCAAGTCTCCACCCCATTGACGTCAATGGGAGTTTGTTTTGGCACCAAA
ATCAACGGGACTTTCCAAAATGTCGTAACAACTCCGCCCCATTGACGCAAATGGGCGGTAGGCGTGTACG
GTGGGAGGTCTATATAAGCAGCGCGTTTTGCCTGTACTGGGTCTCTCTGGTTAGACCAGATCTGAGCCTG
GGAGCTCTCTGGCTAACTAGGGAACCCACTGCTTAAGCCTCAATAAAGCTTGCCTTGAGTGCTTCAAGTA
GTGTGTGCCCGTCTGTTGTGTGACTCTGGTAACTAGAGATCCCTCAGACCCTTTTAGTCAGTGTGGAAAA
TCTCTAGCAGTGGCGCCCGAACAGGGACTTGAAAGCGAAAGGGAAACCAGAGGAGCTCTCTCGACGCAGG
ACTCGGCTTGCTGAAGCGCGCACGGCAAGAGGCGAGGGGCGGCGACTGGTGAGTACGCCAAAAATTTTGA
CTAGCGGAGGCTAGAAGGAGAGAGATGGGTGCGAGAGCGTCAGTATTAAGCGGGGGAGAATTAGATCGCG
ATGGGAAAAAATTCGGTTAAGGCCAGGGGGAAAGAAAAAATATAAATTAAAACATATAGTATGGGCAAGC
AGGGAGCTAGAACGATTCGCAGTTAATCCTGGCCTGTTAGAAACATCAGAAGGCTGTAGACAAATACTGG
GACAGCTACAACCATCCCTTCAGACAGGATCAGAAGAACTTAGATCATTATATAATACAGTAGCAACCCT
CTATTGTGTGCATCAAAGGATAGAGATAAAAGACACCAAGGAAGCTTTAGACAAGATAGAGGAAGAGCAA
AACAAAAGTAAGACCACCGCACAGCAAGCGGCCGGCCGCGCTGATCTTCAGACCTGGAGGAGGAGATATG
AGGGACAATTGGAGAAGTGAATTATATAAATATAAAGTAGTAAAAATTGAACCATTAGGAGTAGCACCCA
CCAAGGCAAAGAGAAGAGTGGTGCAGAGAGAAAAAAGAGCAGTGGGAATAGGAGCTTTGTTCCTTGGGTT
CTTGGGAGCAGCAGGAAGCACTATGGGCGCAGCGTCAATGACGCTGACGGTACAGGCCAGACAATTATTG
TCTGGTATAGTGCAGCAGCAGAACAATTTGCTGAGGGCTATTGAGGCGCAACAGCATCTGTTGCAACTCA
CAGTCTGGGGCATCAAGCAGCTCCAGGCAAGAATCCTGGCTGTGGAAAGATACCTAAAGGATCAACAGCT
CCTGGGGATTTGGGGTTGCTCTGGAAAACTCATTTGCACCACTGCTGTGCCTTGGAATGCTAGTTGGAGT
AATAAATCTCTGGAACAGATTTGGAATCACACGACCTGGATGGAGTGGGACAGAGAAATTAACAATTACA
CAAGCTTAATACACTCCTTAATTGAAGAATCGCAAAACCAGCAAGAAAAGAATGAACAAGAATTATTGGA
ATTAGATAAATGGGCAAGTTTGTGGAATTGGTTTAACATAACAAATTGGCTGTGGTATATAAAATTATTC
ATAATGATAGTAGGAGGCTTGGTAGGTTTAAGAATAGTTTTTGCTGTACTTTCTATAGTGAATAGAGTTA
GGCAGGGATATTCACCATTATCGTTTCAGACCCACCTCCCAACCCCGAGGGGACCCGACAGGCCCGAAGG
AATAGAAGAAGAAGGTGGAGAGAGAGACAGAGACAGATCCATTCGATTAGTGAACGGATCGGCACTGCGT
GCGCCAATTCTGCAGACAAATGGCAGTATTCATCCACAATTTTAAAAGAAAAGGGGGGATTGGGGGGTAC
AGTGCAGGGGAAAGAATAGTAGACATAATAGCAACAGACATACAAACTAAAGAATTACAAAAACAAATTA
CAAAAATTCAAAATTTTCGGGTTTATTACAGGGACAGCAGAGATCCAGTTTGGTTAGTACCGGGCCCTAC
GCGTCCAAGGTCGGGCAGGAAGAGGGCCTATTTCCCATGATTCCTTCATATTTGCATATACGATACAAGG
CTGTTAGAGAGATAATTAGAATTAATTTGACTGTAAACACAAAGATATTAGTACAAAATACGTGACGTAG
AAAGTAATAATTTCTTGGGTAGTTTGCAGTTTTAAAATTATGTTTTAAAATGGACTATCATATGCTTACC
GTAACTTGAAAGTATTTCGATTTCTTGGCTTTATATATCTTGTGGAAAGGACGAAACACCGCCTCAGCTA
CAAACAGGTGTTTAAGAGCTATGCTGGAAACAGCATAGCAAGTTTAAATAAGGCTAGTCCGTTATCAACT
TGAAAAAGTGGCACCGAGTCGGTGCTTTTTTTGGATCCAATTCTACCGGGTAGGGGAGGCGCTTTTCCCA
AGGCAGTCTGGAGCATGCGCTTTAGCAGCCCCGCTGGGCACTTGGCGCTACACAAGTGGCCTCTGGCCTC
GCACACATTCCACATCCACCGGTAGGCGCCAACCGGCTCCGTTCTTTGGTGGCCCCTTCGCGCCACCTTC
TACTCCTCCCCTAGTCAGGAAGTTCCCCCCCGCCCCGCAGCTCGCGTCGTGCAGGACGTGACAAATGGAA
GTAGCACGTCTCACTAGTCTCGTGCAGATGGACAGCACCGCTGAGCAATGGAAGCGGGTAGGCCTTTGGG
GCAGCGGCCAATAGCAGCTTTGCTCCTTCGCTTTCTGGGCTCAGAGGCTGGGAAGGGGTGGGTCCGGGGG
CGGGCTCAGGGGCGGGCTCAGGGGCGGGGCGGGCGCCCGAAGGTCCTCCGGAGGCCCGGCATTCTGCACG
CTTCAAAAGCGCACGTCTGCCGCGCTGTTCTCCTCTTCCTCATCTCCGGGCCTTTCGACCTGCATCCATC
TAGATCTCGAGCAGCTGAAGCTTACCATGACCGAGTACAAGCCCACGGTGCGCCTCGCCACCCGCGACGA
CGTCCCCAGGGCCGTACGCACCCTCGCCGCCGCGTTCGCCGACTACCCCGCCACGCGCCACACCGTCGAT
CCGGACCGCCACATCGAGCGGGTCACCGAGCTGCAAGAACTCTTCCTCACGCGCGTCGGGCTCGACATCG
GCAAGGTGTGGGTCGCGGACGACGGCGCCGCGGTGGCGGTCTGGACCACGCCGGAGAGCGTCGAAGCGGG
GGCGGTGTTCGCCGAGATCGGCCCGCGCATGGCCGAGTTGAGCGGTTCCCGGCTGGCCGCGCAGCAACAG
ATGGAAGGCCTCCTGGCGCCGCACCGGCCCAAGGAGCCCGCGTGGTTCCTGGCCACCGTCGGCGTCTCGC
CCGACCACCAGGGCAAGGGTCTGGGCAGCGCCGTCGTGCTCCCCGGAGTGGAGGCGGCCGAGCGCGCCGG
GGTGCCCGCCTTCCTGGAGACCTCCGCGCCCCGCAACCTCCCCTTCTACGAGCGGCTCGGCTTCACCGTC
ACCGCCGACGTCGAGGTGCCCGAAGGACCGCGCACCTGGTGCATGACCCGCAAGCCCGGTGCCGGCGGCG
GGTCCGGAGGAGAGGGCAGAGGAAGTCTCCTAACATGCGGTGACGTGGAGGAGAATCCTGGCCCAATGAG
CGAGCTGATTAAGGAGAACATGCACATGAAGCTGTACATGGAGGGCACCGTGGACAACCATCACTTCAAG
TGCACATCCGAGGGCGAAGGCAAGCCCTACGAGGGCACCCAGACCATGAGAATCAAGGTGGTCGAGGGCG
GCCCTCTCCCCTTCGCCTTCGACATCCTGGCTACTAGCTTCCTCTACGGCAGCAAGACCTTCATCAACCA
CACCCAGGGCATCCCCGACTTCTTCAAGCAGTCCTTCCCTGAGGGCTTCACATGGGAGAGAGTCACCACA
TACGAGGACGGGGGCGTGCTGACCGCTACCCAGGACACCAGCCTCCAGGACGGCTGCCTCATCTACAACG
TCAAGATCAGAGGGGTGAACTTCACATCCAACGGCCCTGTGATGCAGAAGAAAACACTCGGCTGGGAGGC
CTTCACCGAGACGCTGTACCCCGCTGACGGCGGCCTGGAAGGCAGAAACGACATGGCCCTGAAGCTCGTG
GGCGGGAGCCATCTGATCGCAAACATCAAGACCACATATAGATCCAAGAAACCCGCTAAGAACCTCAAGA
TGCCTGGCGTCTACTATGTGGACTACAGACTGGAAAGAATCAAGGAGGCCAACAACGAGACCTACGTCGA
GCAGCACGAGGTGGCAGTGGCCAGATACTGCGACCTCCCTAGCAAACTGGGGCACAAGCTTAATTGAGCG
GCCGCTCAACCTCTGGATTACAAAATTTGTGAAAGATTGACTGGTATTCTTAACTATGTTGCTCCTTTTA
CGCTATGTGGATACGCTGCTTTAATGCCTTTGTATCATGCTATTGCTTCCCGTATGGCTTTCATTTTCTC
CTCCTTGTATAAATCCTGGTTGCTGTCTCTTTATGAGGAGTTGTGGCCCGTTGTCAGGCAACGTGGCGTG
GTGTGCACTGTGTTTGCTGACGCAACCCCCACTGGTTGGGGCATTGCCACCACCTGTCAGCTCCTTTCCG
GGACTTTCGCTTTCCCCCTCCCTATTGCCACGGCGGAACTCATCGCCGCCTGCCTTGCCCGCTGCTGGAC
AGGGGCTCGGCTGTTGGGCACTGACAATTCCGTGGTGTTGTCGGGGAAATCATCGTCCTTTCCTTGGCTG
CTCGCCTGTGTTGCCACCTGGATTCTGCGCGGGACGTCCTTCTGCTACGTCCCTTCGGCCCTCAATCCAG
CGGACCTTCCTTCCCGCGGCCTGCTGCCGGCTCTGCGGCCTCTTCCGCGTCTACGCCTTCGCCCTCAGAC
GAGTCGGATCTCCCTTTGGGCCGCCTCCCCGCAGGTACCTTTAAGACCAATGACTTACAAGGCAGCTGTA
GATCTTAGCCACTTTTTAAAAGAAAAGGGGGGACTGGAAGGGCTAATTCACTCCCAAAGAAGTCAAGATC
TGCTTTTTGCCTGTACTGGGTCTCTCTGGTTAGACCAGAGTCTCTCTGGTTAGACCAGATCTGAGCCTGG
GAGCTCTCTGGCTAACTAGGGAACCCACTGCTTAAGCCTCAATAAAGCTTGCCTTGAGTGCTTCAAGTAG
TGTGTGCCCGTCTGTTGTGTGACTCTGGTAACTAGAGATCCCTCAGACCCTTTTAGTCAGTGTGGAAAAT
CTCTAGCAGTTTAAACCCGCTGATCAGCCTCGACTGTGCCTTCTAGTTGCCAGCCATCTGTTGTTTGCCC
CTCCCCCGTGCCTTCCTTGACCCTGGAAGGTGCCACTCCCACTGTCCTTTCCTAATAAAATGAGGAAATT
GCATCGCATTGTCTGAGTAGGTGTCATTCTATTCTGGGGGGTGGGGTGGGGCAGGACAGCAAGGGGGAGG
ATTGGGAAGTCAATAGCAGGCATGCTGGGGATGCGGTGGGCTCTATGGGCGGCCGTTAATTAAGCTTTTG
TTCCCTTTAGTGAGGGTTAATTGCGCGCTTGGCGTAATCATGGTCATAGCTGTTTCCTGTGTGAAATTGT
TATCCGCTCACAATTCCACACAACATACGAGCCGGGAGCATAAAGTGTAAAGCCTGGGGTGCCTAATGAG
TGAGCTAACTCACATTAATTGCGTTGCGCTCACTGCCCGCTTTCCAGTCGGGAAACCTGTCGTGCCAGCT
GCATTAATGAATCGGCCAACGCGCGGGGAGAGGCGGTTTGCGTATTGGGCGCTCTTCCGCTTCCTCGCTC
ACTGACTCGCTGCGCTCGGTCGTTCGGCTGCGGCGAGCGGTATCAGCTCACTCAAAGGCGGTAATACGGT
TATCCACAGAATCAGGGGATAACGCAGGAAAGAACATGTGAGCAAAAGGCCAGCAAAAGGCCAGGAACCG
TAAAAAGGCCGCGTTGCTGGCGTTTTTCCATAGGCTCCGCCCCCCTGACGAGCATCACAAAAATCGACGC
TCAAGTCAGAGGTGGCGAAACCCGACAGGACTATAAAGATACCAGGCGTTTCCCCCTGGAAGCTCCCTCG
TGCGCTCTCCTGTTCCGACCCTGCCGCTTACCGGATACCTGTCCGCCTTTCTCCCTTCGGGAAGCGTGGC
GCTTTCTCATAGCTCACGCTGTAGGTATCTCAGTTCGGTGTAGGTCGTTCGCTCCAAGCTGGGCTGTGTG
CACGAACCCCCCGTTCAGCCCGACCGCTGCGCCTTATCCGGTAACTATCGTCTTGAGTCCAACCCGGTAA
GACACGACTTATCGCCACTGGCAGCAGCCACTGGTAACAGGATTAGCAGAGCGAGGTATGTAGGCGGTGC
TACAGAGTTCTTGAAGTGGTGGCCTAACTACGGCTACACTAGAAGAACAGTATTTGGTATCTGCGCTCTG
CTGAAGCCAGTTACCTTCGGAAAAAGAGTTGGTAGCTCTTGATCCGGCAAACAAACCACCGCTGGTAGCG
GTGGTTTTTTTGTTTGCAAGCAGCAGATTACGCGCAGAAAAAAAGGATCTCAAGAAGATCCTTTGATCTT
TTCTACGGGGTCTGACGCTCAGTGGAACGAAAACTCACGTTAAGGGATTTTGGTCATGAGATTATCAAAA
AGGATCTTCACCTAGATCCTTTTAAATTAAAAATGAAGTTTTAAATCAATCTAAAGTATATATGAGTAAA
CTTGGTCTGACAGTTACCAATGCTTAATCAGTGAGGCACCTATCTCAGCGATCTGTCTATTTCGTTCATC
CATAGTTGCCTGACTCCCCGTCGTGTAGATAACTACGATACGGGAGGGCTTACCATCTGGCCCCAGTGCT
GCAATGATACCGCGAGACCCACGCTCACCGGCTCCAGATTTATCAGCAATAAACCAGCCAGCCGGAAGGG
CCGAGCGCAGAAGTGGTCCTGCAACTTTATCCGCCTCCATCCAGTCTATTAATTGTTGCCGGGAAGCTAG
AGTAAGTAGTTCGCCAGTTAATAGTTTGCGCAACGTTGTTGCCATTGCTACAGGCATCGTGGTGTCACGC
TCGTCGTTTGGTATGGCTTCATTCAGCTCCGGTTCCCAACGATCAAGGCGAGTTACATGATCCCCCATGT
TGTGCAAAAAAGCGGTTAGCTCCTTCGGTCCTCCGATCGTTGTCAGAAGTAAGTTGGCCGCAGTGTTATC
ACTCATGGTTATGGCAGCACTGCATAATTCTCTTACTGTCATGCCATCCGTAAGATGCTTTTCTGTGACT
GGTGAGTACTCAACCAAGTCATTCTGAGAATAGTGTATGCGGCGACCGAGTTGCTCTTGCCCGGCGTCAA
TACGGGATAATACCGCGCCACATAGCAGAACTTTAAAAGTGCTCATCATTGGAAAACGTTCTTCGGGGCG
AAAACTCTCAAGGATCTTACCGCTGTTGAGATCCAGTTCGATGTAACCCACTCGTGCACCCAACTGATCT
TCAGCATCTTTTACTTTCACCAGCGTTTCTGGGTGAGCAAAAACAGGAAGGCAAAATGCCGCAAAAAAGG
GAATAAGGGCGACACGGAAATGTTGAATACTCATACTCTTCCTTTTTCAATATTATTGAAGCATTTATCA
GGGTTATTGTCTCATGAGCGGATACATATTTGAATGTATTTAGAAAAATAAACAAATAGGGGTTCCGCGC
ACATTTCCCCGAAAAGTGCCACCTAAATTGTAAGCGTTAATATTTTGTTAAAATTCGCGTTAAATTTTTG
TTAAATCAGCTCATTTTTTAACCAATAGGCCGAAATCGGCAAAATCCCTTATAAATCAAAAGAATAGACC
GAGATAGGGT
[37 nt withheld, positions 8061-8097]
AAAGAACGTGGACTCCAACGTCAAAGG
[49 nt withheld, positions 8125-8173]
T
[91 nt withheld, positions 8175-8265]
G
[124 nt withheld, positions 8267-8390]
CCCATTCGCCATTCAGGCTGCGCAACTGTTGGGAAGGGCGATCGGTGCGGGCCTCTTCGCTATTACGCCA
GCTGGCGAAAGGGGGATGTGCTGCAAGGCGATTAAGTTGGGTAACGCCAGGGTTTTCCCAGTCACGACGT
TGTAAAACGACGGCCAGTGAGCGCGCGTAATACGACTCACTATAGGGCGAATTGACTAGTACATAACTTA
CGGTAAATGGCCCGCCTGGCTGACCGCCCAACGACCCCCGCCCATTGAC
Features (pLannotate 1.2.2; 28 found; start..end, strand, type, name):
    242..441     +  promoter       CMV promoter: human cytomegalovirus (CMV) immediate early promoter
    459..639     +  LTR            5' LTR (truncated): truncated 5' long terminal repeat (LTR) from HIV-1
    686..811     +  misc_feature   HIV-1 Ψ: packaging signal of human immunodeficiency virus type 1
    795..1133    +  CDS            HIV-1 gag (fragment): gag protein from human immunodeficiency virus 1; gag
   1310..1543    +  misc_feature   RRE: The Rev response element (RRE) of HIV-1 allows for Rev-dependent mRNA export from the nucleus to the cytoplasm.
   1920..2020    +  CDS            Rev (fragment): human immunodeficiency virus 1 (HIV-1) Rev protein; rev; enhances nuclear export of unspliced and incompletely spliced viral mRNAs
   2070..2187    +  misc_feature   cPPT/CTS: central polypurine tract and central termination sequence of HIV-1
   2262..2502    +  promoter       U6 promoter: RNA polymerase III promoter for human U6 snRNA
   2548..2615    +  misc_RNA       tracrRNA (fragment): trans-activating CRISPR RNA for the Streptococcus pyogenes CRISPR/Cas9 system
   2638..3137    +  promoter       PGK promoter: mouse phosphoglycerate kinase 1 promoter
   3177..3773    +  CDS            PuroR (fragment): puromycin N-acetyltransferase; pac from Streptomyces; confers resistance to puromycin
   3846..4544    +  CDS            TagBFP: TagBFP is a basic (constitutively fluorescent) blue fluorescent protein published in 2008, derived from Entacmaea quadricolor. It is reported to be a very rapidly-maturing monomer with very low acid sensitivity.
   4556..5142    +  misc_feature   WPRE: woodchuck hepatitis virus posttranscriptional regulatory element
   5136..5282    +  CDS            nef (fragment): NEF_HV1LA - Experimental evidence at protein level: Swiss-Prot protein existence level 1. Extracellular Nef protein targets CD4(+) T-lymphocytes for apoptosis by interacting with CXCR4 surface receptors. From Human immunodeficiency virus type 1 group M subtype B (isolate Lai) (HIV-1).
   5290..5468    +  LTR            5' LTR (truncated): truncated 5' long terminal repeat (LTR) from HIV-1
   5494..5605    +  polyA_signal   bGH poly(A) signal: bovine growth hormone polyadenylation signal
   5744..5762    -  promoter       T3 promoter: promoter for bacteriophage T3 RNA polymerase
   5807..5823    -  protein_bind   lac operator: The lac repressor binds to the lac operator to inhibit transcription in E. coli. This inhibition can be relieved by adding lactose or isopropyl-β-D-thiogalactopyranoside (IPTG). lac repressor encoded by lacI
   5831..5861    -  promoter       lac promoter: promoter for the E. coli lac operon
   5876..5897    -  protein_bind   CAP binding site: CAP binding activates transcription in the presence of cAMP. E. coli catabolite activator protein
   5910..6002    -  CDS            lacI (fragment): lac repressor; lacI; The lac repressor binds to the lac operator to inhibit transcription in E. coli. This inhibition can be relieved by adding lactose or isopropyl-β-D-thiogalactopyranoside (IPTG).
   6185..6773    -  rep_origin     ori: high-copy-number ColE1/pMB1/pBR322/pUC origin of replication
   6944..7804    -  CDS            AmpR: β-lactamase; bla; confers resistance to ampicillin, carbenicillin, and related antibiotics
   7805..7909    -  promoter       AmpR promoter: bla
   7962..8390    -  rep_origin     f1 ori (sequence partly withheld): f1 bacteriophage origin of replication; arrow indicates direction of (+) strand synthesis
   8395..8550    -  CDS            lacZα (fragment): LacZα fragment of β-galactosidase; lacZ fragment
   8558..8576    +  promoter       T7 promoter: promoter for bacteriophage T7 RNA polymerase
   8590..241     +  enhancer       CMV enhancer (across the origin): human cytomegalovirus immediate early enhancer
