[The description below was written by a language model from this plasmid's Addgene catalogue record and pLannotate feature annotations shown in this document.]
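Description:
pKLV2-U6gRNA5(NANOG_g1)-PGKpuroBFP-W is a lentiviral CRISPR guide RNA vector of about 8.65 kb, built on the pKLV2-U6gRNA5(BbsI)-PGKpuroBFP-W backbone and carrying a single guide directed against human NANOG. In bacteria it is maintained through a high-copy ColE1/pUC-type origin with ampicillin resistance (AmpR); an f1 origin and remnants of a lac/lacZα cloning region with T3 and T7 promoters are also present. The viral portion has a typical third-generation layout. A CMV enhancer/promoter is fused to a truncated HIV-1 5' LTR to drive genomic RNA production in packaging cells. This is followed by the Ψ packaging signal with a gag fragment, the Rev response element for nuclear export, and the cPPT/CTS. A second truncated LTR, followed by a bGH polyadenylation signal, closes the transfer cassette.

Between the LTRs sit two expression units. The human U6 RNA polymerase III promoter transcribes the NANOG-targeting spacer, which was cloned into BbsI sites that were destroyed in the process. The spacer is joined to a Streptococcus pyogenes Cas9 guide scaffold, annotated in the table as a tracrRNA fragment. Downstream, the mouse PGK promoter drives puromycin N-acetyltransferase followed by TagBFP. The feature table does not annotate the element linking these two coding sequences. A WPRE after TagBFP enhances transcript expression. The vector encodes no Cas9, so the nuclease must be supplied separately.

Transduced mammalian cells can be selected with puromycin or tracked and sorted by blue fluorescence. According to the record, the plasmid was deposited in connection with a study that inferred gene regulatory networks from time-series single-cell RNA-seq data with CRISPR perturbations, where it would serve to perturb NANOG.
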