Addgene plasmid #211974: pKLV2-U6gRNA5(NANOG_g1)-PGKpuroBFP-W
Purpose: Express gRNA against NANOG with puro and BFP
Depositing lab: Kosuke Yusa. Depositing organization: Kyoto University, Institute for Life and Medical Sciences. Publication: RENGE infers gene regulatory networks using time-series single-cell RNA-seq data with CRISPR perturbations. Ishikawa M, Sugino S, Masuda Y, Tarumoto Y, Seto Y, Taniyama N, Wagai F, Yamauchi Y, Kojima Y, Kiryu H, Yusa K, Eiraku M, Mochizuki A. Commun Biol. 2023 Dec 28;6(1):1290. doi: 10.1038/s42003-023-05594-4. PubMed 38155269.
Backbone
  Vector backbone: pKLV2-U6gRNA5(BbsI)-PGKpuroBFP-W
  Backbone size w/o insert (bp): 8630
  Total vector size (bp): 8650
  Vector type: Mammalian Expression, Lentiviral, CRISPR
  Selectable markers: Puromycin
Growth in bacteria
  Bacterial resistance: Ampicillin, 100 μg/mL
  Growth temperature: 37°C
  Growth strain: NEB Stable
  Copy number: High Copy
Gene/Insert
  Gene/Insert name: sgRNA targeting NANOG
  gRNA/shRNA sequence: CCTCAGCTACAAACAGGT
  Species: H. sapiens (human)
  GenBank ID: NM_024865.4
  Entrez Gene: NANOG
  Promoter: Human U6 promoter
  Cloning method: Restriction Enzyme; 5′ cloning site BbsI (destroyed during cloning); 3′ cloning site BbsI (destroyed during cloning)
  Sequencing primers: 5′ AGATAATTAGAATTAATTTGACTG
Terms and licenses: Academic/Nonprofit Terms; Industry Terms: Not Available to Industry
How to cite: pKLV2-U6gRNA5(NANOG_g1)-PGKpuroBFP-W was a gift from Kosuke Yusa (Addgene plasmid # 211974 ; http://n2t.net/addgene:211974 ; RRID:Addgene_211974)
